Addgene plasmid #86195: pLKO.1-puro U6 N. meningitidis sgRNA BfuAI large stuffer
Purpose: U6 based expression of N meningitidis sgRNA
Depositing lab: Scot Wolfe. Depositing organization: University of Massachusetts, Worcester. Publication: NmeCas9 is an intrinsically high-fidelity genome-editing platform. Amrani N, Gao XD, Liu P, Edraki A, Mir A, Ibraheim R, Gupta A, Sasaki KE, Wu T, Donohoue PD, Settle AH, Lied AM, McGovern K, Fuller CK, Cameron P, Fazzio TG, Zhu LJ, Wolfe SA, Sontheimer EJ. Genome Biol. 2018 Dec 5;19(1):214. doi: 10.1186/s13059-018-1591-1. PubMed 30518407.
Backbone
  Vector backbone: pLKO.1
  Total vector size (bp): 9023
  Modifications to backbone: Contains NmCas9 sgRNA expression cassette with BfuAI sites for cloning guide RNAs into the cassette
  Vector type: Lentiviral
  Selectable markers: Puromycin
Growth in bacteria
  Bacterial resistance: Ampicillin, 100 μg/mL
  Growth temperature: 37°C
  Growth strain: NEB Stable
  Copy number: High Copy
Gene/Insert
  Gene/Insert name: nmCas9 sgRNA cloning cassete
  gRNA/shRNA sequence: BfuAI cloning cassette
  Species: N. meningitidis
  Promoter: U6
  Cloning method: Restriction Enzyme; 5′ cloning site Age! (not destroyed); 3′ cloning site EcoRI (not destroyed)
  Sequencing primers: 5′ CGTGACGTAGAAAGTAATAATTTC; 3′ CCTCGAGCCGCGGCCAAAG
Terms and licenses: Academic/Nonprofit Terms; Industry Terms: Not Available to Industry
How to cite: pLKO.1-puro U6 N. meningitidis sgRNA BfuAI large stuffer was a gift from Scot Wolfe (Addgene plasmid # 86195 ; http://n2t.net/addgene:86195 ; RRID:Addgene_86195)
