[The description below was written by a language model from this plasmid's Addgene catalogue record and pLannotate feature annotations shown in this document.]
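Description:
pLKO.1-puro U6 N. meningitidis sgRNA BfuAI large stuffer is a 9,023 bp lentiviral guide-RNA cloning vector built on the pLKO.1 backbone, intended for expressing single-guide RNAs compatible with Neisseria meningitidis Cas9 (NmeCas9) in mammalian cells. It is maintained in E. coli as a high-copy plasmid through a ColE1/pUC-type origin with ampicillin selection (AmpR), and it also carries an f1 origin and an SV40 origin and poly(A) signal in the backbone. The viral portion has a third-generation, self-inactivating layout: an RSV promoter fused to a truncated HIV-1 5' LTR, the Ψ packaging signal with a gag fragment, the RRE for Rev-dependent export, a cPPT/CTS element, and a ΔU3 3' LTR. Packaging functions must therefore be provided in trans.

The payload is a human U6 (RNA polymerase III) promoter followed by a stuffer and then the Nm tracrRNA-derived scaffold. According to the record, BfuAI sites allow a guide spacer to be cloned into the cassette, replacing the stuffer so that U6 transcribes a complete sgRNA. The cassette as a whole sits between AgeI and EcoRI sites. The annotation shows that the "large stuffer" lies in reverse orientation and consists of a kanamycin/neomycin resistance gene (neo), with a Tn5 transposase fragment and a lambda t0 terminator fragment. Downstream, an hPGK promoter drives puromycin N-acetyltransferase for selection of transduced or transfected cells. No Cas9 is encoded, so the nuclease must be supplied separately.

The sequenced record also annotates an IS1 bacterial insertion element in the backbone, interrupting the lac promoter region. This lies outside the lentiviral cassette, and the catalogue fields do not mention it.
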