Features (pLannotate 1.2.2; 30 found; start..end, strand, type, name):
    529..1128    +  CDS            PuroR: puromycin N-acetyltransferase; pac from Streptomyces alboniger; confers resistance to puromycin
   1171..1254    +  CDS            nef (fragment): NEF_HV1Z2 - Experimental evidence at protein level: Swiss-Prot protein existence level 1. Extracellular Nef protein targets CD4(+) T-lymphocytes for apoptosis by interacting with CXCR4 surface receptors. From Human immunodeficiency virus type 1 group M subtype D (isolate Z2/CDC-Z34) (HIV-1).
   1256..1489    +  LTR            3' LTR (ΔU3): self-inactivating 3' long terminal repeat (LTR) from HIV-1
   1561..1682    +  polyA_signal   SV40 poly(A) signal: SV40 polyadenylation signal
   1722..1857    +  rep_origin     SV40 ori: SV40 origin of replication
   1878..1896    -  promoter       T7 promoter: promoter for bacteriophage T7 RNA polymerase
   1904..2059    +  CDS            lacZα (fragment): LacZα fragment of β-galactosidase; lacZ fragment
   2064..2492    +  rep_origin     f1 ori (sequence partly withheld): f1 bacteriophage origin of replication; arrow indicates direction of (+) strand synthesis
   2545..2649    +  promoter       AmpR promoter: bla
   2650..3510    +  CDS            AmpR: β-lactamase; bla; confers resistance to ampicillin, carbenicillin, and related antibiotics
   3681..4269    +  rep_origin     ori: high-copy-number ColE1/pMB1/pBR322/pUC origin of replication
   4452..4544    +  CDS            lacI (fragment): lac repressor; lacI; The lac repressor binds to the lac operator to inhibit transcription in E. coli. This inhibition can be relieved by adding lactose or isopropyl-β-D-thiogalactopyranoside (IPTG).
   4557..4578    +  protein_bind   CAP binding site: CAP binding activates transcription in the presence of cAMP. E. coli catabolite activator protein
   4603..5370    -  mobile_element IS1: prokaryotic transposable element IS1
   5371..5400    +  promoter       lac promoter: promoter for the E. coli lac operon
   5408..5424    +  protein_bind   lac operator: The lac repressor binds to the lac operator to inhibit transcription in E. coli. This inhibition can be relieved by adding lactose or isopropyl-β-D-thiogalactopyranoside (IPTG). lac repressor encoded by lacI
   5469..5487    +  promoter       T3 promoter: promoter for bacteriophage T3 RNA polymerase
   5515..5741    +  promoter       RSV promoter: Rous sarcoma virus enhancer/promoter
   5742..5922    +  LTR            5' LTR (truncated): truncated 5' long terminal repeat (LTR) from HIV-1
   5969..6094    +  misc_feature   HIV-1 Ψ: packaging signal of human immunodeficiency virus type 1
   6078..6441    +  CDS            HIV-1 gag (fragment): gag protein from human immunodeficiency virus 1; gag
   6587..6820    +  misc_feature   RRE: The Rev response element (RRE) of HIV-1 allows for Rev-dependent mRNA export from the nucleus to the cytoplasm.
   7197..7297    +  CDS            Rev (fragment): human immunodeficiency virus 1 (HIV-1) Rev protein; rev; enhances nuclear export of unspliced and incompletely spliced viral mRNAs
   7347..7587    +  promoter       U6 promoter: RNA polymerase III promoter for human U6 snRNA
   7616..7695    -  terminator     lambda t0 terminator (fragment): transcription terminator from phage lambda
   7729..8520    -  CDS            neo: KKA2_KLEPN - Also known as kan, nptII. Experimental evidence at protein level: Swiss-Prot protein existence level 1. Resistance to kanamycin, neomycin, paromomycin, ribostamycin, butirosin and gentamicin B. From Klebsiella pneumoniae.
   8552..8656    -  CDS            tnpA (fragment): TN5P_ECOLX - Also known as tnp. Experimental evidence at protein level: Swiss-Prot protein existence level 1. Mediates transposition of transposon Tn5 by a 'cut and paste' mechanism. First, the monomeric transposase binds the 19 bp inverted DNA repeats flanking the transposon. Then, dimerization of the DNA- bound transposase creates a synaptic DNA complex. After nicking of the first DNA strand, excision of the transposon proceeds through a series of intermediates. The transposase then mediates the insertion of the transposon at a new site by strand transfer. The activity of the wild- type tran
   8713..8805    +  misc_RNA       Nm tracrRNA: trans-activating CRISPR RNA for the Neisseria meningitidis CRISPR/Cas9 system (Hou et al., 2013)
   8854..8971    +  misc_feature   cPPT/CTS: central polypurine tract and central termination sequence of HIV-1
   9020..507     +  promoter       hPGK promoter (across the origin): human phosphoglycerate kinase 1 promoter
>Addgene plasmid #86195 | pLKO.1-puro U6 N. meningitidis sgRNA BfuAI large stuffer | addgene full sequence | sequence record 169616 | Addgene NGS Result
TTGGGGTTGCGCCTTTTCCAAGGCAGCCCTGGGTTTGCGCAGGGACGCGGCTGCTCTGGGCGTGGTTCCG
GGAAACGCAGCGGCGCCGACCCTGGGTCTCGCACATTCTTCACGTCCGTTCGCAGCGTCACCCGGATCTT
CGCCGCTACCCTTGTGGGCCCCCCGGCGACGCTTCCTGCTCCGCCCCTAAGTCGGGAAGGTTCCTTGCGG
TTCGCGGCGTGCCGGACGTGACAAACGGAAGCCGCACGTCTCACTAGTACCCTCGCAGACGGACAGCGCC
AGGGAGCAATGGCAGCGCGCCGACCGCGATGGGCTGTGGCCAATAGCGGCTGCTCAGCAGGGCGCGCCGA
GAGCAGCGGCCGGGAAGGGGCGGTGCGGGAGGCGGGGTGTGGGGCGGTAGTGTGGGCCCTGTTCCTGCCC
GCGCGGTGTTCCGCATTCTGCAAGCCTCCGGAGCGCACGTCGGCAGTCGGCTCCCTCGTTGACCGAATCA
CCGACCTCTCTCCCCAGGGGGATCCACCGGAGCTTACCATGACCGAGTACAAGCCCACGGTGCGCCTCGC
CACCCGCGACGACGTCCCCAGGGCCGTACGCACCCTCGCCGCCGCGTTCGCCGACTACCCCGCCACGCGC
CACACCGTCGATCCGGACCGCCACATCGAGCGGGTCACCGAGCTGCAAGAACTCTTCCTCACGCGCGTCG
GGCTCGACATCGGCAAGGTGTGGGTCGCGGACGACGGCGCCGCGGTGGCGGTCTGGACCACGCCGGAGAG
CGTCGAAGCGGGGGCGGTGTTCGCCGAGATCGGCCCGCGCATGGCCGAGTTGAGCGGTTCCCGGCTGGCC
GCGCAGCAACAGATGGAAGGCCTCCTGGCGCCGCACCGGCCCAAGGAGCCCGCGTGGTTCCTGGCCACCG
TCGGCGTCTCGCCCGACCACCAGGGCAAGGGTCTGGGCAGCGCCGTCGTGCTCCCCGGAGTGGAGGCGGC
CGAGCGCGCCGGGGTGCCCGCCTTCCTGGAGACCTCCGCGCCCCGCAACCTCCCCTTCTACGAGCGGCTC
GGCTTCACCGTCACCGCCGACGTCGAGGTGCCCGAAGGACCGCGCACCTGGTGCATGACCCGCAAGCCCG
GTGCCTGACGCCCGCCCCACGACCCGCAGCGCCCGACCGAAAGGAGCGCACGACCCCATGCATCGGTACC
TTTAAGACCAATGACTTACAAGGCAGCTGTAGATCTTAGCCACTTTTTAAAAGAAAAGGGGGGACTGGAA
GGGCTAATTCACTCCCAACGAAGACAAGATCTGCTTTTTGCTTGTACTGGGTCTCTCTGGTTAGACCAGA
TCTGAGCCTGGGAGCTCTCTGGCTAACTAGGGAACCCACTGCTTAAGCCTCAATAAAGCTTGCCTTGAGT
GCTTCAAGTAGTGTGTGCCCGTCTGTTGTGTGACTCTGGTAACTAGAGATCCCTCAGACCCTTTTAGTCA
GTGTGGAAAATCTCTAGCAGTAGTAGTTCATGTCATCTTATTATTCAGTATTTATAACTTGCAAAGAAAT
GAATATCAGAGAGTGAGAGGAACTTGTTTATTGCAGCTTATAATGGTTACAAATAAAGCAATAGCATCAC
AAATTTCACAAATAAAGCATTTTTTTCACTGCATTCTAGTTGTGGTTTGTCCAAACTCATCAATGTATCT
TATCATGTCTGGCTCTAGCTATCCCGCCCCTAACTCCGCCCATCCCGCCCCTAACTCCGCCCAGTTCCGC
CCATTCTCCGCCCCATGGCTGACTAATTTTTTTTATTTATGCAGAGGCCGAGGCCGCCTCGGCCTCTGAG
CTATTCCAGAAGTAGTGAGGAGGCTTTTTTGGAGGCCTAGGGACGTACCCAATTCGCCCTATAGTGAGTC
GTATTACGCGCGCTCACTGGCCGTCGTTTTACAACGTCGTGACTGGGAAAACCCTGGCGTTACCCAACTT
AATCGCCTTGCAGCACATCCCCCTTTCGCCAGCTGGCGTAATAGCGAAGAGGCCCGCACCGATCGCCCTT
CCCAACAGTTGCGCAGCCTGAATGGCGAATGGG
[124 nt withheld, positions 2064-2187]
C
[91 nt withheld, positions 2189-2279]
A
[49 nt withheld, positions 2281-2329]
CCTTTGACGTTGGAGTCCACGTTCTTT
[37 nt withheld, positions 2357-2393]
ACCCTATCTCGGTCTATTCTTTTGATTTATAAGGGATTTTGCCGATTTCGGCCTATTGGTTAAAAAATGA
GCTGATTTAACAAAAATTTAACGCGAATTTTAACAAAATATTAACGCTTACAATTTAGGTGGCACTTTTC
GGGGAAATGTGCGCGGAACCCCTATTTGTTTATTTTTCTAAATACATTCAAATATGTATCCGCTCATGAG
ACAATAACCCTGATAAATGCTTCAATAATATTGAAAAAGGAAGAGTATGAGTATTCAACATTTCCGTGTC
GCCCTTATTCCCTTTTTTGCGGCATTTTGCCTTCCTGTTTTTGCTCACCCAGAAACGCTGGTGAAAGTAA
AAGATGCTGAAGATCAGTTGGGTGCACGAGTGGGTTACATCGAACTGGATCTCAACAGCGGTAAGATCCT
TGAGAGTTTTCGCCCCGAAGAACGTTTTCCAATGATGAGCACTTTTAAAGTTCTGCTATGTGGCGCGGTA
TTATCCCGTATTGACGCCGGGCAAGAGCAACTCGGTCGCCGCATACACTATTCTCAGAATGACTTGGTTG
AGTACTCACCAGTCACAGAAAAGCATCTTACGGATGGCATGACAGTAAGAGAATTATGCAGTGCTGCCAT
AACCATGAGTGATAACACTGCGGCCAACTTACTTCTGACAACGATCGGAGGACCGAAGGAGCTAACCGCT
TTTTTGCACAACATGGGGGATCATGTAACTCGCCTTGATCGTTGGGAACCGGAGCTGAATGAAGCCATAC
CAAACGACGAGCGTGACACCACGATGCCTGTAGCAATGGCAACAACGTTGCGCAAACTATTAACTGGCGA
ACTACTTACTCTAGCTTCCCGGCAACAATTAATAGACTGGATGGAGGCGGATAAAGTTGCAGGACCACTT
CTGCGCTCGGCCCTTCCGGCTGGCTGGTTTATTGCTGATAAATCTGGAGCCGGTGAGCGTGGGTCTCGCG
GTATCATTGCAGCACTGGGGCCAGATGGTAAGCCCTCCCGTATCGTAGTTATCTACACGACGGGGAGTCA
GGCAACTATGGATGAACGAAATAGACAGATCGCTGAGATAGGTGCCTCACTGATTAAGCATTGGTAACTG
TCAGACCAAGTTTACTCATATATACTTTAGATTGATTTAAAACTTCATTTTTAATTTAAAAGGATCTAGG
TGAAGATCCTTTTTGATAATCTCATGACCAAAATCCCTTAACGTGAGTTTTCGTTCCACTGAGCGTCAGA
CCCCGTAGAAAAGATCAAAGGATCTTCTTGAGATCCTTTTTTTCTGCGCGTAATCTGCTGCTTGCAAACA
AAAAAACCACCGCTACCAGCGGTGGTTTGTTTGCCGGATCAAGAGCTACCAACTCTTTTTCCGAAGGTAA
CTGGCTTCAGCAGAGCGCAGATACCAAATACTGTTCTTCTAGTGTAGCCGTAGTTAGGCCACCACTTCAA
GAACTCTGTAGCACCGCCTACATACCTCGCTCTGCTAATCCTGTTACCAGTGGCTGCTGCCAGTGGCGAT
AAGTCGTGTCTTACCGGGTTGGACTCAAGACGATAGTTACCGGATAAGGCGCAGCGGTCGGGCTGAACGG
GGGGTTCGTGCACACAGCCCAGCTTGGAGCGAACGACCTACACCGAACTGAGATACCTACAGCGTGAGCT
ATGAGAAAGCGCCACGCTTCCCGAAGGGAGAAAGGCGGACAGGTATCCGGTAAGCGGCAGGGTCGGAACA
GGAGAGCGCACGAGGGAGCTTCCAGGGGGAAACGCCTGGTATCTTTATAGTCCTGTCGGGTTTCGCCACC
TCTGACTTGAGCGTCGATTTTTGTGATGCTCGTCAGGGGGGCGGAGCCTATGGAAAAACGCCAGCAACGC
GGCCTTTTTACGGTTCCTGGCCTTTTGCTGGCCTTTTGCTCACATGTTCTTTCCTGCGTTATCCCCTGAT
TCTGTGGATAACCGTATTACCGCCTTTGAGTGAGCTGATACCGCTCGCCGCAGCCGAACGACCGAGCGCA
GCGAGTCAGTGAGCGAGGAAGCGGAAGAGCGCCCAATACGCAAACCGCCTCTCCCCGCGCGTTGGCCGAT
TCATTAATGCAGCTGGCACGACAGGTTTCCCGACTGGAAAGCGGGCAGTGAGCGCAACGCAATTAATGTG
AGTTAGCTCACTCATTAGGCACCCCAGGCTTTACACTTTGGTAATGACTCCAACTTATTGATAGTGTTTT
ATGTTCAGATAATGCCCGATGACTTTGTCATGCAGCTCCACCGATTTTGAGAACGACAGCGACTTCCGTC
CCAGCCGTGCCAGGTGCTGCCTCAGATTCAGGTTATGCCGCTCAATTCGCTGCGTATATCGCTTGCTGAT
TACGTGCAGCTTTCCCTTCAGGCGGGATTCATACAGCGGCCAGCCATCCGTCATCCATATCACCACGTCA
AAGGGTGACAGCAGGCTCATAAGACGCCCCAGCGTCGCCATAGTGCGTTCACCGAATACGTGCGCAACAA
CCGTCTTCCGGAGACTGTCATACGCGTAAAACAGCCAGCGCTGGCGCGATTTAGCCCCGACATAGCCCCA
CTGTTCGTCCATTTCCGCGCAGACGATGACGTCACTGCCCGGCTGTATGCGCGAGGTTACCGACTGCGGC
CTGAGTTTTTTAAGTGACGTAAAATCGTGTTGAGGCCAACGCCCATAATGCGGGCTGTTGCCCGGCATCC
AACGCCATTCATGGCCATATCAATGATTTTCTGGTGCGTACCGGGTTGAGAAGCGGTGTAAGTGAACTGC
AGTTGCCATGTTTTACGGCAGTGAGAGCAGAGATAGCGCTGATGTCCGGCGGTGCTTTTGCCGTTACGCA
CCACCCCGTCAGTAGCTGAACAGGAGGGACAGCTGATAGAAACAGAAGCCACTGGAGCACCTCAAAAACA
CCATCATACACTAAATCAGTAAGTTGGCAGCATCACCTTACACTTTATGCTTCCGGCTCGTATGTTGTGT
GGAATTGTGAGCGGATAACAATTTCACACAGGAAACAGCTATGACCATGATTACGCCAAGCGCGCAATTA
ACCCTCACTAAAGGGAACAAAAGCTGGAGCTGCAAGCTTAATGTAGTCTTATGCAATACTCTTGTAGTCT
TGCAACATGGTAACGATGAGTTAGCAACATGCCTTACAAGGAGAGAAAAAGCACCGTGCATGCCGATTGG
TGGAAGTAAGGTGGTACGATCGTGCCTTATTAGGAAGGCAACAGACGGGTCTGACATGGATTGGACGAAC
CACTGAATTGCCGCATTGCAGAGATATTGTATTTAAGTGCCTAGCTCGATACATAAACGGGTCTCTCTGG
TTAGACCAGATCTGAGCCTGGGAGCTCTCTGGCTAACTAGGGAACCCACTGCTTAAGCCTCAATAAAGCT
TGCCTTGAGTGCTTCAAGTAGTGTGTGCCCGTCTGTTGTGTGACTCTGGTAACTAGAGATCCCTCAGACC
CTTTTAGTCAGTGTGGAAAATCTCTAGCAGTGGCGCCCGAACAGGGACTTGAAAGCGAAAGGGAAACCAG
AGGAGCTCTCTCGACGCAGGACTCGGCTTGCTGAAGCGCGCACGGCAAGAGGCGAGGGGCGGCGACTGGT
GAGTACGCCAAAAATTTTGACTAGCGGAGGCTAGAAGGAGAGAGATGGGTGCGAGAGCGTCAGTATTAAG
CGGGGGAGAATTAGATCGCGATGGGAAAAAATTCGGTTAAGGCCAGGGGGAAAGAAAAAATATAAATTAA
AACATATAGTATGGGCAAGCAGGGAGCTAGAACGATTCGCAGTTAATCCTGGCCTGTTAGAAACATCAGA
AGGCTGTAGACAAATACTGGGACAGCTACAACCATCCCTTCAGACAGGATCAGAAGAACTTAGATCATTA
TATAATACAGTAGCAACCCTCTATTGTGTGCATCAAAGGATAGAGATAAAAGACACCAAGGAAGCTTTAG
ACAAGATAGAGGAAGAGCAAAACAAAAGTAAGACCACCGCACAGCAAGCGGCCGCTGATCTTCAGACCTG
GAGGAGGAGATATGAGGGACAATTGGAGAAGTGAATTATATAAATATAAAGTAGTAAAAATTGAACCATT
AGGAGTAGCACCCACCAAGGCAAAGAGAAGAGTGGTGCAGAGAGAAAAAAGAGCAGTGGGAATAGGAGCT
TTGTTCCTTGGGTTCTTGGGAGCAGCAGGAAGCACTATGGGCGCAGCGTCAATGACGCTGACGGTACAGG
CCAGACAATTATTGTCTGGTATAGTGCAGCAGCAGAACAATTTGCTGAGGGCTATTGAGGCGCAACAGCA
TCTGTTGCAACTCACAGTCTGGGGCATCAAGCAGCTCCAGGCAAGAATCCTGGCTGTGGAAAGATACCTA
AAGGATCAACAGCTCCTGGGGATTTGGGGTTGCTCTGGAAAACTCATTTGCACCACTGCTGTGCCTTGGA
ATGCTAGTTGGAGTAATAAATCTCTGGAACAGATTTGGAATCACACGACCTGGATGGAGTGGGACAGAGA
AATTAACAATTACACAAGCTTAATACACTCCTTAATTGAAGAATCGCAAAACCAGCAAGAAAAGAATGAA
CAAGAATTATTGGAATTAGATAAATGGGCAAGTTTGTGGAATTGGTTTAACATAACAAATTGGCTGTGGT
ATATAAAATTATTCATAATGATAGTAGGAGGCTTGGTAGGTTTAAGAATAGTTTTTGCTGTACTTTCTAT
AGTGAATAGAGTTAGGCAGGGATATTCACCATTATCGTTTCAGACCCACCTCCCAACCCCGAGGGGACCC
GACAGGCCCGAAGGAATAGAAGAAGAAGGTGGAGAGAGAGACAGAGACAGATCCATTCGATTAGTGAACG
GATCTCGACGGTATCGATCACGAGACTAGCCTCGAGCGGCCGCCCCCTTCACCGAGGGCCTATTTCCCAT
GATTCCTTCATATTTGCATATACGATACAAGGCTGTTAGAGAGATAATTGGAATTAATTTGACTGTAAAC
ACAAAGATATTAGTACAAAATACGTGACGTAGAAAGTAATAATTTCTTGGGTAGTTTGCAGTTTTAAAAT
TATGTTTTAAAATGGACTATCATATGCTTACCGTAACTTGAAAGTATTTCGATTTCTTGGCTTTATATAT
CTTGTGGAAAGGACGAAACACCGGTGTGCAGGTGAGTGATCCAAACGCCCGGCGGCAACCGAGCGTTCTG
AACAAATCCAGATGGAGTTCTGAGGTCATTACTGGATCTATCAACAGGAGTCCAAGCGAGCTCTCGAACC
CCAGAGTCCCGCTCAGAAGAACTCGTCAAGAAGGCGATAGAAGGCGATGCGCTGCGAATCGGGAGCGGCG
ATACCGTAAAGCACGAGGAAGCGGTCAGCCCATTCGCCGCCAAGCTCTTCAGCAATATCACGGGTAGCCA
ACGCTATGTCCTGATAGCGGTCCGCCACACCCAGCCGGCCACAGTCGATGAATCCAGAAAAGCGGCCATT
TTCCACCATGATATTCGGCAAGCAGGCATCGCCATGGGTCACGACGAGATCCTCGCCGTCGGGCATGCGC
GCCTTGAGCCTGGCGAACAGTTCGGCTGGCGCGAGCCCCTGATGCTCTTCGTCCAGATCATCCTGATCGA
CAAGACCGGCTTCCATCCGAGTACGTGCTCGCTCGATGCGATGTTTCGCTTGGTGGTCGAATGGGCAGGT
AGCCGGATCAAGCGTATGCAGCCGCCGCATTGCATCAGCCATGATGGATACTTTCTCGGCAGGAGCAAGG
TGAGATGACAGGAGATCCTGCCCCGGCACTTCGCCCAATAGCAGCCAGTCCCTTCCCGCTTCAGTGACAA
CGTCGAGCACAGCTGCGCAAGGAACGCCCGTCGTGGCCAGCCACGATAGCCGCGCTGCCTCGTCCTGCAG
TTCATTCAGGGCACCGGACAGGTCGGTCTTGACAAAAAGAACCGGGCGCCCCTGCGCTGACAGCCGGAAC
ACGGCGGCATCAGAGCAGCCGATTGTCTGTTGTGCCCAGTCATAGCCGAATAGCCTCTCCACCCAAGCGG
CCGGAGAACCTGCGTGCAATCCATCTTGTTCAATCATGCGAAACGATCCTCATCCTGTCTCTTGATCAGA
TCTTGATCCCCTGCGCCATCAGATCCTTGGCGGCAAGAAAGCCATCCAGTTTACTTTGCAGGGCTTCCCA
ACCTTACCAGAGGGCGCCCCAGCTGGCAATTCCGACGGATCAGCTAGCAGAACCTGCTGACGTTGTAGCT
CCCTTTCTCATTTCGGAAACGAAATGAGAACCGTTGCTACAATAAGGCCGTCTGAAAAGATGTGCCGCAA
CGCTCTGCCCCTTAAAGCTTCTGCTTTAAGGGGCATCGTTTATTTTTTTGAATTCTCGACCTCGAGACAA
ATGGCAGTATTCATCCACAATTTTAAAAGAAAAGGGGGGATTGGGGGGTACAGTGCAGGGGAAAGAATAG
TAGACATAATAGCAACAGACATACAAACTAAAGAATTACAAAAACAAATTACAAAAATTCAAAATTTTCG
GGTTTATTACAGGGACAGCAGAGATCCACTTTGGCCGCGGCTCGAGGGGG
